>Addgene plasmid #25936 | HA-HIF2α P405A/N847A Δ450-572-pBabe-Puro | depositor full sequence | sequence record 12157 | Author sequence
CTGCAGCCTGAATATGGGCCAAACAGGATATCTGTGGTAAGCAGTTCCTGCCCCGGCTCAGGGCCAAGAA
CAGATGGAACAGCTGAATATGGGCCAAACAGGATATCTGTGGTAAGCAGTTCCTGCCCCGGCTCAGGGCC
AAGAACAGATGGTCCCCAGATGCGGTCCAGCCCTCAGCAGTTTCTAGAGAACCATCAGATGTTTCCAGGG
TGCCCCAAGGACCTGAAATGACCCTGTGCCTTATTTGAACTAACCAATCAGTTCGCTTCTCGCTTCTGTT
CGCGCGCTTCTGCTCCCCGAGCTCAATAAAAGAGCCCACAACCCCTCACTCGGGGCGCCAGTCCTCCGAT
TGACTGAGTCGCCCGGGTACCCGTGTATCCAATAAACCCTCTTGCAGTTGCATCCGACTTGTGGTCTCGC
TGTTCCTTGGGAGGGTCTCCTCTGAGTGATTGACTACCCGTCAGCGGGGGTCTTTCATTTGGGGGCTCGT
CCGGGATCGGGAGACCCCTGCCCAGGGACCACCGACCCACCACCGGGAGGTAAGCTGGCCAGCAACTTAT
CTGTGTCTGTCCGATTGTCTAGTGTCTATGACTGATTTTATGCGCCTGCGTCGGTACTAGTTAGCTAACT
AGCTCTGTATCTGGCGGACCCGTGGTGGAACTGACGAGTTCTGAACACCCGGCCGCAACCCTGGGAGACG
TCCCAGGGACTTTGGGGGCCGTTTTTGTGGCCCGACCTGAGGAAGGGAGTCGATGTGGAATCCGACCCCG
TCAGGATATGTGGTTCTGGTAGGAGACGAGAACCTAAAACAGTTCCCGCCTCCGTCTGAATTTTTGCTTT
CGGTTTGGAACCGAAGCCGCGCGTCTTGTCTGCTGCAGCATCGTTCTGTGTTGTCTCTGTCTGACTGTGT
TTCTGTATTTGTCTGAAAATTAGGGCCAGACTGTTACCACTCCCTTAAGTTTGACCTTAGATCACTGGAA
AGATGTCGAGCGGCTCGCTCACAACCAGTCGGTAGATGTCAAGAAGAGACGTTGGGTTACCTTCTGCTCT
GCAGAATGGCCAACCTTTAACGTCGGATGGCCGCGAGACGGCACCTTTAACCGAGACCTCATCACCCAGG
TTAAGATCAAGGTCTTTTCACCTGGCCCGCATGGACACCCAGACCAGGTCCCCTACATCGTGACCTGGGA
AGCCTTGGCTTTTGACCCCCCTCCCTGGGTCAAGCCCTTTGTACACCCTAAGCCTCCGCCTCCTCTTCTT
CCATCCGCGCCGTCTCTCCCCCTTGAACCTCCTCTTTCGACCCCGCCTCAATCCTCCCTTTATCCAGCCC
TCACTCCTTCTCTAGGCGCCGGCCATCGAGACTAAGCTTACCATGGCCTACCCCTATGATGTTCCCGATT
ATGCTGGATCCGCCACCATGACAGCTGACAAGGAGAAGAAAAGGAGTAGCTCGGAGAGGAGGAAGGAGAA
GTCCCGGGATGCTGCGCGGTGCCGGCGGAGCAAGGAGACGGAGGTGTTCTATGAGCTGGCCCATGAGCTG
CCTCTGCCCCACAGTGTGAGCTCCCATCTGGACAAGGCCTCCATCATGCGACTGGCAATCAGCTTCCTGC
GAACACACAAGCTCCTCTCCTCAGTTTGCTCTGAAAACGAGTCCGAAGCCGAAGCTGACCAGCAGATGGA
CAACTTGTACCTGAAAGCCTTGGAGGGTTTCATTGCCGTGGTGACCCAAGATGGCGACATGATCTTTCTG
TCAGAAAACATCAGCAAGTTCATGGGACTTACACAGGTGGAGCTAACAGGACATAGTATCTTTGACTTCA
CTCATCCCTGCGACCATGAGGAGATTCGTGAGAACCTGAGTCTCAAAAATGGCTCTGGTTTTGGGAAAAA
AAGCAAAGACATGTCCACAGAGCGGGACTTCTTCATGAGGATGAAGTGCACGGTCACCAACAGAGGCCGT
ACTGTCAACCTCAAGTCAGCCACCTGGAAGGTCTTGCACTGCACGGGCCAGGTGAAAGTCTACAACAACT
GCCCTCCTCACAATAGTCTGTGTGGCTACAAGGAGCCCCTGCTGTCCTGCCTCATCATCATGTGTGAACC
AATCCAGCACCCATCCCACATGGACATCCCCCTGGATAGCAAGACCTTCCTGAGCCGCCACAGCATGGAC
ATGAAGTTCACCTACTGTGATGACAGAATCACAGAACTGATTGGTTACCACCCTGAGGAGCTGCTTGGCC
GCTCAGCCTATGAATTCTACCATGCGCTAGACTCCGAGAACATGACCAAGAGTCACCAGAACTTGTGCAC
CAAGGGTCAGGTAGTAAGTGGCCAGTACCGGATGCTCGCAAAGCATGGGGGCTACGTGTGGCTGGAGACC
CAGGGGACGGTCATCTACAACCCTCGCAACCTGCAGCCCCAGTGCATCATGTGTGTCAACTACGTCCTGA
GTGAGATTGAGAAGAATGACGTGGTGTTCTCCATGGACCAGACTGAATCCCTGTTCAAGCCCCACCTGAT
GGCCATGAACAGCATCTTTGATAGCAGTGGCAAGGGGGCTGTGTCTGAGAAGAGTAACTTCCTATTCACC
AAGCTAAAGGAGGAGCCCGAGGAGCTGGCCCAGCTGGCTGCTACCCCAGGAGACGCCATCATCTCTCTGG
ATTTCGGGAATCAGAACTTCGAGGAGTCCTCAGCCTATGGCAAGGCCATCCTGCCCCCGAGCCAGCCATG
GGCCACGGAGTTGAGGAGCCACAGCACCCAGAGCCCACTGGCCCCTGTAGCCCCGCACAGTCCCTTCCTC
CTGGACAAGTTTCAGCAGCAGCTGGAGAGCAAGAAGACAGAGCCCGAGCACCGGCCCATGTCCTCCATCT
TCTTTGATGCCGGAAGCAAAGCATCCCTGCCACCGTGCTGTGGCCAGGCCAGCACCCCTCTCTCTTCCAT
GGGGGGCAGATCCAATACCCAGTGGCCCCCAGATCCACCATTACATTTTGGGCCCACAAAGTGGGCCGTC
GGGGATCAGCGCACAGAGTTCTTGGGAGCAGCGCCGTTGGGGCCCCCTGTCTCTCCACCCCATGTCTCCA
CCTTCAAGACAAGGTCTGCAAAGGGTTTTGGGGCTCGAGGCCCAGACGTGCTGAGTCCGGCCATGGTAGC
CCTCTCCAACAAGCTGAAGCTGAAGCGACAGCTGGAGTATGAAGAGCAAGCCTTCCAGGACCTGAGCGGG
GGGGACCCACCTGGTGGCAGCACCTCACATTTGATGTGGAAACGGATGAAGAACCTCAGGGGTGGGAGCT
GCCCTTTGATGCCGGACAAGCCACTGAGCGCAAATGTACCCAATGATAAGTTCACCCAAAACCCCATGAG
GGGCCTGGGCCATCCCCTGAGACATCTGCCGCTGCCACAGCCTCCATCTGCCATCAGTCCCGGGGAGAAC
AGCAAGAGCAGGTTCCCCCCACAGTGCTACGCCACCCAGTACCAGGACTACAGCCTGTCGTCAGCCCACA
AGGTGTCAGGCATGGCAAGCCGGCTGCTCGGGCCCTCATTTGAGTCCTACCTGCTGCCCGAACTGACCAG
ATATGACTGTGAGGTGGCCGTGCCCGTGCTGGGAAGCTCCACGCTCCTGCAAGGAGGGGACCTCCTCAGA
GCCCTGGACCAGGCCACCTGACAATTCGCCAGCACAGTGGTCGACCCTGTGGAATGTGTGTCAGTTAGGG
TGTGGAAAGTCCCCAGGCTCCCCAGCAGGCAGAAGTATGCAAAGCATGCATCTCAATTAGTCAGCAACCA
GGTGTGGAAAGTCCCCAGGCTCCCCAGCAGGCAGAAGTATGCAAAGCATGCATCTCAATTAGTCAGCAAC
CATAGTCCCGCCCCTAACTCCGCCCATCCCGCCCCTAACTCCGCCCAGTTCCGCCCATTCTCCGCCCCAT
GGCTGACTAATTTTTTTTATTTATGCAGAGGCCGAGGCCGCCTCGGCCTCTGAGCTATTCCAGAAGTAGT
GAGGAGGCTTTTTTGGAGGCCTAGGCTTTTGCAAAAAGCTTACCATGACCGAGTACAAGCCCACGGTGCG
CCTCGCCACCCGCGACGACGTCCCCAGGGCCGTACGCACCCTCGCCGCCGCGTTCGCCGACTACCCCGCC
ACGCGCCACACCGTCGATCCGGACCGCCACATCGAGCGGGTCACCGAGCTGCAAGAACTCTTCCTCACGC
GCGTCGGGCTCGACATCGGCAAGGTGTGGGTCGCGGACGACGGCGCCGCGGTGGCGGTCTGGACCACGCC
GGAGAGCGTCGAAGCGGGGGCGGTGTTCGCCGAGATCGGCCCGCGCATGGCCGAGTTGAGCGGTTCCCGG
CTGGCCGCGCAGCAACAGATGGAAGGCCTCCTGGCGCCGCACCGGCCCAAGGAGCCCGCGTGGTTCCTGG
CCACCGTCGGCGTCTCGCCCGACCACCAGGGCAAGGGTCTGGGCAGCGCCGTCGTGCTCCCCGGAGTGGA
GGCGGCCGAGCGCGCCGGGGTGCCCGCCTTCCTGGAGACCTCCGCGCCCCGCAACCTCCCCTTCTACGAG
CGGCTCGGCTTCACCGTCACCGCCGACGTCGAGTGCCCGAAGGACCGCGCGACCTGGTGCATGACCCGCA
AGCCCGGTGCCTGACGCCCGCCCCACGACCCGCAGCGCCCGACCGAAAGGAGCGCACGACCCCATGCATC
GATAAAATAAAAGATTTTATTTAGTCTCCAGAAAAAGGGGGGAATGAAAGACCCCACCTGTAGGTTTGGC
AAGCTAGCTTAAGTAACGCCATTTTGCAAGGCATGGAAAAATACATAACTGAGAATAGAGAAGTTCAGAT
CAAGGTCAGGAACAGATGGAACAGCTGAATATGGGCCAAACAGGATATCTGTGGTAAGCAGTTCCTGCCC
CGGCTCAGGGCCAAGAACAGATGGAACAGCTGAATATGGGCCAAACAGGATATCTGTGGTAAGCAGTTCC
TGCCCCGGCTCAGGGCCAAGAACAGATGGTCCCCAGATGCGGTCCAGCCCTCAGCAGTTTCTAGAGAACC
ATCAGATGTTTCCAGGGTGCCCCAAGGACCTGAAATGACCCTGTGCCTTATTTGAACTAACCAATCAGTT
CGCTTCTCGCTTCTGTTCGCGCGCTTCTGCTCCCCGAGCTCAATAAAAGAGCCCACAACCCCTCACTCGG
GGCGCCAGTCCTCCGATTGACTGAGTCGCCCGGGTACCCGTGTATCCAATAAACCCTCTTGCAGTTGCAT
CCGACTTGTGGTCTCGCTGTTCCTTGGGAGGGTCTCCTCTGAGTGATTGACTACCCGTCAGCGGGGGTCT
TTCATTTCCGACTTGTGGTCTCGCTGCCTTGGGAGGGTCTCCTCTGAGTGATTGACTACCCGTCAGCGGG
GGTCTTCACATGCAGCATGTATCAAAATTAATTTGGTTTTTTTTCTTAAGTATTTACATTAAATGGCCAT
AGTTGCATTAATGAATCGGCCAACGCGCGGGGAGAGGCGGTTTGCGTATTGGCGCTCTTCCGCTTCCTCG
CTCACTGACTCGCTGCGCTCGGTCGTTCGGCTGCGGCGAGCGGTATCAGCTCACTCAAAGGCGGTAATAC
GGTTATCCACAGAATCAGGGGATAACGCAGGAAAGAACATGTGAGCAAAAGGCCAGCAAAAGGCCAGGAA
CCGTAAAAAGGCCGCGTTGCTGGCGTTTTTCCATAGGCTCCGCCCCCCTGACGAGCATCACAAAAATCGA
CGCTCAAGTCAGAGGTGGCGAAACCCGACAGGACTATAAAGATACCAGGCGTTTCCCCCTGGAAGCTCCC
TCGTGCGCTCTCCTGTTCCGACCCTGCCGCTTACCGGATACCTGTCCGCCTTTCTCCCTTCGGGAAGCGT
GGCGCTTTCTCATAGCTCACGCTGTAGGTATCTCAGTTCGGTGTAGGTCGTTCGCTCCAAGCTGGGCTGT
GTGCACGAACCCCCCGTTCAGCCCGACCGCTGCGCCTTATCCGGTAACTATCGTCTTGAGTCCAACCCGG
TAAGACACGACTTATCGCCACTGGCAGCAGCCACTGGTAACAGGATTAGCAGAGCGAGGTATGTAGGCGG
TGCTACAGAGTTCTTGAAGTGGTGGCCTAACTACGGCTACACTAGAAGGACAGTATTTGGTATCTGCGCT
CTGCTGAAGCCAGTTACCTTCGGAAAAAGAGTTGGTAGCTCTTGATCCGGCAAACAAACCACCGCTGGTA
GCGGTGGTTTTTTTGTTTGCAAGCAGCAGATTACGCGCAGAAAAAAAGGATCTCAAGAAGATCCTTTGAT
CTTTTCTACGGGGTCTGACGCTCAGTGGAACGAAAACTCACGTTAAGGGATTTTGGTCATGAGATTATCA
AAAAGGATCTTCACCTAGATCCTTTTAAATTAAAAATGAAGTTTGCGGCCGCAAATCAATCTAAAGTATA
TATGAGTAAACTTGGTCTGACAGTTACCAATGCTTAATCAGTGAGGCACCTATCTCAGCGATCTGTCTAT
TTCGTTCATCCATAGTTGCCTGACTCCCCGTCGTGTAGATAACTACGATACGGGAGGGCTTACCATCTGG
CCCCAGTGCTGCAATGATACCGCGAGACCCACGCTCACCGGCTCCAGATTTATCAGCAATAAACCAGCCA
GCCGGAAGGGCCGAGCGCAGAAGTGGTCCTGCAACTTTATCCGCCTCCATCCAGTCTATTAATTGTTGCC
GGGAAGCTAGAGTAAGTAGTTCGCCAGTTAATAGTTTGCGCAACGTTGTTGCCATTGCTACAGGCATCGT
GGTGTCACGCTCGTCGTTTGGTATGGCTTCATTCAGCTCCGGTTCCCAACGATCAAGGCGAGTTACATGA
TCCCCCATGTTGTGCAAAAAAGCGGTTAGCTCCTTCGGTCCTCCGATCGTTGTCAGAAGTAAGTTGGCCG
CAGTGTTATCACTCATGGTTATGGCAGCACTGCATAATTCTCTTACTGTCATGCCATCCGTAAGATGCTT
TTCTGTGACTGGTGAGTACTCAACCAAGTCATTCTGAGAATAGTGTATGCGGCGACCGAGTTGCTCTTGC
CCGGCGTCAACACGGGATAATACCGCGCCACATAGCAGAACTTTAAAAGTGCTCATCATTGGAAAACGTT
CTTCGGGGCGAAAACTCTCAAGGATCTTACCGCTGTTGAGATCCAGTTCGATGTAACCCACTCGTGCACC
CAACTGATCTTCAGCATCTTTTACTTTCACCAGCGTTTCTGGGTGAGCAAAAACAGGAAGGCAAAATGCC
GCAAAAAAGGGAATAAGGGCGACACGGAAATGTTGAATACTCATACTCTTCCTTTTTCAATATTATTGAA
GCATTTATCAGGGTTATTGTCTCATGAGCGGATACATATTTGAATGTATTTAGAAAAATAAACAAATAGG
GGTTCCGCGCACATTTCCCCGAAAAGTGCCAC
Features (pLannotate 1.2.2; 12 found; start..end, strand, type, name):
      8..477     +  LTR            LTR: long terminal repeat from Moloney murine leukemia virus
    601..875     +  misc_feature   MESV Ψ (fragment): packaging signal of murine embryonic stem cell virus
    934..1350    +  CDS            gag (truncated): truncated Moloney murine leukemia virus (MMLV) gag gene lacking the start codon
   1418..3658    +  CDS            EPAS1 (fragment): EPAS1_HUMAN - Also known as BHLHE73, HIF2A, MOP2, PASD2. Experimental evidence at protein level: Swiss-Prot protein existence level 1. Transcription factor involved in the induction of oxygen regulated genes. Heterodimerizes with ARNT; heterodimer binds to core DNA sequence 5'-TACGTG-3' within the hypoxia response element (HRE) of target gene promoters (By similarity). Regulates the vascular endothelial growth factor (VEGF) expression and seems to be implicated in the development of blood vessels and the tubular system of lung. May also play a role in the formation of the endothelium that give
   3696..4025    +  promoter       SV40 promoter: SV40 enhancer and early promoter
   4035..4634    +  CDS            PuroR: puromycin N-acetyltransferase; pac from Streptomyces; confers resistance to puromycin
   4733..5326    +  LTR            LTR: long terminal repeat from Moloney murine leukemia virus
   5335..5381    +  LTR            5' LTR (truncated) (fragment): truncated long terminal repeat from Moloney murine sarcoma virus
   5464..5512    -  CDS            lacI (fragment): lac repressor; lacI; The lac repressor binds to the lac operator to inhibit transcription in E. coli. This inhibition can be relieved by adding lactose or isopropyl-β-D-thiogalactopyranoside (IPTG).
   5698..6286    -  rep_origin     ori: high-copy-number ColE1/pMB1/pBR322/pUC origin of replication
   6464..7324    -  CDS            AmpR: β-lactamase; bla; confers resistance to ampicillin, carbenicillin, and related antibiotics
   7325..7429    -  promoter       AmpR promoter: bla
