[The description below was written by a language model from this plasmid's Addgene catalogue record and pLannotate feature annotations shown in this document.]
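Description:
HA-HIF2α P405A/N847A Δ450-572-pBabe-Puro is a Moloney murine leukemia virus–based retroviral expression vector built on an HA-tagged pBabe-puro backbone, used to introduce a mutant human HIF2α (EPAS1) stably into mammalian cells. In bacteria it is maintained as a high-copy plasmid through a ColE1/pUC-type origin and selected with ampicillin via the β-lactamase gene and its native promoter. The retroviral portion consists of flanking MMLV long terminal repeats, a packaging signal (Ψ), and a truncated gag segment lacking its start codon. Together these allow the transcript to be packaged into virions when viral proteins are supplied in trans by a packaging cell line. No separate promoter is annotated upstream of the insert, consistent with the usual pBabe arrangement in which the 5′ LTR drives the cDNA. Downstream, an SV40 enhancer/early promoter drives puromycin N-acetyltransferase so that transduced cells can be selected.

The insert, cloned between BamHI and EcoRI sites (the latter destroyed), encodes human HIF2α fused to an N-terminal HA epitope supplied by the backbone. It carries two alanine substitutions, P405A and N847A, plus an internal deletion that removes the N-terminal transactivation domain (NTAD). From general knowledge, P405 is a prolyl hydroxylation site involved in oxygen-dependent, VHL-mediated degradation, and N847 is the asparaginyl hydroxylation site that restrains the C-terminal transactivation domain. The record is inconsistent about the deletion boundaries: the plasmid name gives Δ450-572, whereas the mutation field states amino acids 450-527. The associated study calls this variant "M4" and examined how the N- and C-terminal transactivation domains of HIF2α cooperate in renal tumorigenesis, so the construct serves to test the NTAD's contribution to HIF2α function.
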