Addgene plasmid #25936: HA-HIF2α P405A/N847A Δ450-572-pBabe-Puro
Depositing lab: William Kaelin. Depositing organization: Dana-Farber Cancer Institute. Publication: The hypoxia-inducible factor 2alpha N-terminal and C-terminal transactivation domains cooperate to promote renal tumorigenesis in vivo. Yan Q, Bartz S, Mao M, Li L, Kaelin WG. Mol Cell Biol. 2007 Mar . 27(6):2092-102. 10.1128/MCB.01514-06 PubMed 17220275.
Backbone
  Vector backbone: HA-pBabe-puro
  Backbone size w/o insert (bp): 5140
  Vector type: Mammalian Expression, Retroviral
  Selectable markers: Puromycin
Growth in bacteria
  Bacterial resistance: Ampicillin, 100 μg/mL
  Growth temperature: 37°C
  Growth strain: DH5alpha
  Growth instructions: DH5alpha
  Copy number: High Copy
Gene/Insert
  Gene/Insert name: Hypoxia inducible factor 2 alpha (alt names: HIF2a; EPAS1)
  Species: H. sapiens (human)
  Insert size (bp): 2286
  Mutation: cDNA changed amino acids: Proline 405 to Alanine Asparagine 847 to Alanine internal deletion of Amino acids 450 - 527 (NTAD = N-terminal transactivation domain) This mutant is called "M4" in Yan et al. 2007, Mol Cell Biol, 27, 209-2-102 .
  GenBank ID: HSU81984
  Entrez Gene: EPAS1 (a.k.a. ECYT4, HIF2A, HLF, MOP2, PASD2, bHLHe73)
  Tag / fusion protein: HA-tag (N terminal on backbone)
  Cloning method: Restriction Enzyme; 5′ cloning site BamH I (not destroyed); 3′ cloning site EcoR I (destroyed during cloning)
  Sequencing primers: 5′ pBabe-5'; 3′ pBabe-3'
Terms and licenses: Academic/Nonprofit Terms; Industry Terms: Not Available to Industry
How to cite: HA-HIF2α P405A/N847A Δ450-572-pBabe-Puro was a gift from William Kaelin (Addgene plasmid # 25936 ; http://n2t.net/addgene:25936 ; RRID:Addgene_25936)
