>Addgene plasmid #25936 | HA-HIF2α P405A/N847A Δ450-572-pBabe-Puro | addgene partial sequence | sequence record 31979 | 25936 with hHIF2-F3 5'-gatggccatgaacagcatc
GAGTAACTTCCTATTCACCAAGCTAAAGGAGGAGCCCGAGGAGCTGGCCCAGCTGGCTGCTACCCCAGGA
GACGCCATCATCTCTCTGGATTTCGGGAATCAGAACTTCGAGGAGTCCTCAGCCTATGGCAAGGCCATCC
TGCCCCCGAGCCAGCCATGGGCCACGGAGTTGAGGAGCCACAGCACCCAGAGCCCACTGGCCCCTGTAGC
CCCGCACAGTCCCTTCCTCCTGGACAAGTTTCAGCAGCAGCTGGAGAGCAAGAAGACAGAGCCCGAGCAC
CGGCCCATGTCCTCCATCTTCTTTGATGCCGGAAGCAAAGCATCCCTGCCACCGTGCTGTGGCCAGGCCA
GCACCCCTCTCTCTTCCATGGGGGGCAGATCCAATACCCAGTGGCCCCCAGATCCACCATTACATTTTGG
GCCCACAAAGTGGGCCGTCGGGGATCAGCGCACAGAGTTCTTGGGAGCAGCGCCGTTGGGGCCCCCTGTC
TCTCCACCCCATGTCTCCACCTTCAAGACAAGGTCTGCAAAGGGTTTTGGGGCTCGAGGCCCAGACGTGC
TGAGTCCGGCCATGGTAGCCCTCTCCAACAAGCTGAAGCTGAAGCGACAGCTGGAGTATGAAGAGCAAGC
CTTCCAGGACCTGAGCGGGGGGGACCCACCTGGTGGCAGCACCTCACATTTGATGTGGAAACGGATGAAG
AACCTCAGGGGTGGGAGCTGCCCTTTGATGCCGGACAAGCCACTGAGCGCAAATGTACCCAATGATAAGT
TCACCCAAAACCCCATGA
