>Addgene plasmid #25936 | HA-HIF2α P405A/N847A Δ450-572-pBabe-Puro | addgene partial sequence | sequence record 31980 | 25936 with pBABE-3
GCGAAATTGTCAGGTGGCCTGGTCCAGGGCCTCTGAGGAGGTCCCCTCCTTGCAGGAGCGTGGAGCTTCC
CAGCACGGGCACGGCCACCTCACAGTCATATCTGGTCAGTTCGGGCAGCAGGTAGGACTCAAATGAGGGC
CCGAGCAGCCGGCTTGCCATGCCTGACACCTTGTGGGCTGACGACAGGCTGTAGTCCTGGTACTGGGTGG
CGTAGCACTGTGGGGGGAACCTGCTCTTGCTGTTCTCCCCGGGACTGATGGCAGATGGAGGCTGTGGCAG
CGGCAGATGTCTCAGGGGATGGCCCAGGCCCCTCATGGGGTTTTGGGTGAACTTATCATTGGGTACATTT
GCGCTCAGTGGCTTGTCCGGCATCAAAGGGCAGCTCCCACCCCTGAGGTTCTTCATCCGTTTCCACATCA
AATGTGAGGTGCTGCCACCAGGTGGGTCCCCCCCGCTCAGGTCCTGGAAGGCTTGCTCTTCATACTCCAG
CTGTCGCTTCAGCTTCAGCTTGTTGGAGAGGGCTACCATGGCCGGACTCAGCACGTCTGGGCCTCGAGCC
CCAAAACCCTTTGCAGACCTTGTCTTGAAGGTGGAGACATGGGGTGGAGAGACAGGGGGCCCCAACGGCG
CTGCTCCCAAGAACTCTGTGCGCTGATCCCCGACGGCCCACTTTGTGGGCCCAAAATGTAATGGTGGATC
TGGGGGCCACTGGGTATTGGATCTGCCCCCCATGGAAGAGAGAGGGGTGCTGGCCTGGCCACAGCACGGT
GGCAGGGATGCTTTGCTTCCGGCATCAAAGAAGATGGAGGACATGGGCCGGTGCTCGGGCTCTGTCTTCT
TGCTCTCCAGCTGCTGCTGAAACTTGTCCAGGAAGAAGGGACTGTGCGGGGCTACAGGGGCCAGTGGGCT
CTGGTGT
