>Addgene plasmid #25936 | HA-HIF2α P405A/N847A Δ450-572-pBabe-Puro | addgene partial sequence | sequence record 31981 | 25936 with pBabe-5
CCATGGTATCCATATGATGTTCCAGAATTATGCTGGATCCGCCACCATGACAGCTGACAAGGAGAAGAAA
AGGAGTAGCTCGGAGAGGAGGAAGGAGAAGTCCCGGGATGCTGCGCGGTGCCGGCGGAGCAAGGAGACGG
AGGTGTTCTATGAGCTGGCCCATGAGCTGCCTCTGCCCCACAGTGTGAGCTCCCATCTGGACAAGGCCTC
CATCATGCGACTGGCAATCAGCTTCCTGCGAACACACAAGCTCCTCTCCTCAGTTTGCTCTGAAAACGAG
TCCGAAGCCGAAGCTGACCAGCAGATGGACAACTTGTACCTGAAAGCCTTGGAGGGTTTCATTGCCGTGG
TGACCCAAGATGGCGACATGATCTTTCTGTCAGAAAACATCAGCAAGTTCATGGGACTTACACAGGTGGA
GCTAACAGGACATAGTATCTTTGACTTCACTCATCCCTGCGACCATGAGGAGATTCGTGAGAACCTGAGT
CTCAAAAATGGCTCTGGTTTTGGGAAAAAAAGCAAAGACATGTCCACAGAGCGGGACTTCTTCATGAGGA
TGAAGTGCACGGTCACCAACAGAGGCCGTACTGTCAACCTCAAGTCAGCCACCTGGAAGGTCTTGCACTG
CACGGGCCAGGTGAAAGTCTACAACAACTGCCCTCCTCACAATAGTCTGTGTGGCTACAAGGAGCCCCTG
CTGTCCTGCCTCATCATCATGTGTGAACCAATCCAGCACCCATCCCACATGGACATCCCCCTGGATAGCA
AGACCTTCCTGAGCCGCCCACAGCATGGACATGAAGTTCACCTACTGTGATGACAGAATCACAGAACTGA
TTGGTTACCACCCTGAGGAGCTGCTTGGCCGCTCAGCCTATGAATTCTACCATGCGCTAGACTCCGAGAA
CATGACCCAAGAGTCACCAGAACTTGT
